Addgene plasmid #144672: TFORF3196
Purpose: Lentiviral vector for overexpressing transcription factor ORFs with unique 24-bp barcodes. Barcodes facilitate identification of transcription factors in pooled screens.
Depositing lab: Feng Zhang. Depositing organization: Broad Institute. Publication: A transcription factor atlas of directed differentiation. Joung J, Ma S, Tay T, Geiger-Schuller KR, Kirchgatterer PC, Verdine VK, Guo B, Arias-Garcia MA, Allen WE, Singh A, Kuksenko O, Abudayyeh OO, Gootenberg JS, Fu Z, Macrae RK, Buenrostro JD, Regev A, Zhang F. Cell. 2023 Jan 5;186(1):209-229.e26. doi: 10.1016/j.cell.2022.11.026. PubMed 36608654.
Backbone
  Vector backbone: pLX_TRC317
  Backbone manufacturer: Broad Institute Genetic Perturbation Platform
  Backbone size w/o insert (bp): 8264
  Vector type: Mammalian Expression, Lentiviral
  Selectable markers: Puromycin
Growth in bacteria
  Bacterial resistance: Ampicillin, 100 μg/mL
  Growth temperature: 37°C
  Growth strain: NEB Stable
  Copy number: High Copy
Gene/Insert
  Gene/Insert name: ZIC1
  Species: H. sapiens (human)
  Insert size (bp): 1550
  Entrez Gene: ZIC1 (a.k.a. BAIDCS, CRS6, ZIC, ZNF201)
  Promoter: EF1a
  Tag / fusion protein: V5 (C terminal on insert)
  Cloning method: Gateway Cloning
  Sequencing primers: 5′ GGGTGGAGACTGAAGTTAGGCCAG; 3′ CACATAGCGTAAAAGGAGCAACATAG
Resource information
  A portion of this plasmid was derived from a plasmid made by: Broad Institute Genetic Perturbation Platform
Terms and licenses: Academic/Nonprofit Terms; Industry Terms: Not Available to Industry
Depositor comments: NM_003412.3 Please test multiple small colonies in case of plasmid recombination. To make this collection available in a timely manner, a portion of this collection was not fully sequenced by Addgene. If an Addgene verified full plasmid sequence is not available, please contact us prior to placing an order to request the full sequence.
How to cite: TFORF3196 was a gift from Feng Zhang (Addgene plasmid # 144672 ; http://n2t.net/addgene:144672 ; RRID:Addgene_144672)
