[The description below was written by a language model from this plasmid's Addgene catalogue record and pLannotate feature annotations shown in this document.]
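Description:
TFORF3196 is a lentiviral mammalian expression plasmid built on the pLX_TRC317 backbone from the Broad Institute Genetic Perturbation Platform, carrying the human ZIC1 open reading frame (a zinc-finger transcriptional activator involved in neurogenesis and early CNS and cerebellar development). It belongs to a barcoded transcription factor ORF collection in which each construct carries a unique 24-bp barcode, so that the overexpressed factor can be identified in pooled screens. The barcode is not annotated as a separate feature in the table. In bacteria the plasmid is maintained by a high-copy ColE1/pUC-type origin with ampicillin resistance, and an f1 origin is also present. The depositor warns of possible plasmid recombination, a common issue with LTR-containing vectors.

The sequenced record (9,814 nt) shows a third-generation, self-inactivating design. An RSV promoter drives a truncated HIV-1 5' LTR, followed by the Ψ packaging signal, a gag fragment and the RRE for Rev-dependent export of the genomic RNA. Within the viral genome, SV40 early promoter elements precede a puromycin N-acetyltransferase gene for selecting transduced cells, followed by a cPPT/CTS element that aids nuclear import. The EF-1α promoter then drives ZIC1, which was introduced by Gateway cloning and is flanked by attB1 and attB2 remnants, with a V5 epitope tag downstream of attB2 to form the C-terminal fusion. A WPRE enhances transcript expression upstream of the ΔU3 3' LTR, with an SV40 poly(A) signal beyond it. Short fragments annotated as U6 promoter, lacZα, lacI and small t antigen appear to be backbone remnants rather than functional units. The construct is suited to stable ZIC1 overexpression in directed-differentiation and transcription factor screening experiments.
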