Features (pLannotate 1.2.2; 34 found; start..end, strand, type, name):
      1..1179    +  promoter       EF-1α promoter: strong constitutive promoter for human elongation factor EF-1α
   1200..1217    +  protein_bind   attB1 (fragment): mutant version of attB; core recombination site for the Gateway® BP reaction BP Clonase™
   1226..2566    +  CDS            ZIC1: ZIC1_HUMAN - Also known as ZIC, ZNF201. Experimental evidence at protein level: Swiss-Prot protein existence level 1. Acts as a transcriptional activator. Involved in neurogenesis. Plays important roles in the early stage of organogenesis of the CNS, as well as during dorsal spinal cord development and maturation of the cerebellum. Involved in the spatial distribution of mossy fiber (MF) neurons within the pontine gray nucleus (PGN). Plays a role in the regulation of MF axon pathway choice. Promotes MF migration towards ipsilaterally-located cerebellar territories. May have a role in shear flo
   2574..2591    -  protein_bind   attB2 (fragment): mutant version of attB; core recombination site for the Gateway® BP reaction BP Clonase™
   2600..2641    +  CDS            V5 tag: epitope tag from simian virus 5
   2657..2710    +  promoter       U6 promoter (fragment): RNA polymerase III promoter for human U6 snRNA
   2752..3340    +  misc_feature   WPRE: woodchuck hepatitis virus posttranscriptional regulatory element
   3391..3410    +  misc_feature   cPPT/CTS (fragment): central polypurine tract and central termination sequence of HIV-1
   3412..3645    +  LTR            3' LTR (ΔU3): self-inactivating 3' long terminal repeat (LTR) from HIV-1
   3723..3844    +  polyA_signal   SV40 poly(A) signal: SV40 polyadenylation signal
   3884..4019    +  rep_origin     SV40 ori: SV40 origin of replication
   4040..4058    -  promoter       T7 promoter: promoter for bacteriophage T7 RNA polymerase
   4066..4221    +  CDS            lacZα (fragment): LacZα fragment of β-galactosidase; lacZ fragment
   4226..4654    +  rep_origin     f1 ori (sequence partly withheld): f1 bacteriophage origin of replication; arrow indicates direction of (+) strand synthesis
   4707..4811    +  promoter       AmpR promoter: bla
   4812..5672    +  CDS            AmpR: β-lactamase; bla; confers resistance to ampicillin, carbenicillin, and related antibiotics
   5843..6431    +  rep_origin     ori: high-copy-number ColE1/pMB1/pBR322/pUC origin of replication
   6614..6706    +  CDS            lacI (fragment): lac repressor; lacI; The lac repressor binds to the lac operator to inhibit transcription in E. coli. This inhibition can be relieved by adding lactose or isopropyl-β-D-thiogalactopyranoside (IPTG).
   6719..6740    +  protein_bind   CAP binding site: CAP binding activates transcription in the presence of cAMP. E. coli catabolite activator protein
   6755..6785    +  promoter       lac promoter: promoter for the E. coli lac operon
   6793..6809    +  protein_bind   lac operator: The lac repressor binds to the lac operator to inhibit transcription in E. coli. This inhibition can be relieved by adding lactose or isopropyl-β-D-thiogalactopyranoside (IPTG). lac repressor encoded by lacI
   6854..6872    +  promoter       T3 promoter: promoter for bacteriophage T3 RNA polymerase
   6900..7126    +  promoter       RSV promoter: Rous sarcoma virus enhancer/promoter
   7127..7307    +  LTR            5' LTR (truncated): truncated 5' long terminal repeat (LTR) from HIV-1
   7354..7479    +  misc_feature   HIV-1 Ψ: packaging signal of human immunodeficiency virus type 1
   7463..7826    +  CDS            HIV-1 gag (fragment): gag protein from human immunodeficiency virus 1; gag
   7972..8205    +  misc_feature   RRE: The Rev response element (RRE) of HIV-1 allows for Rev-dependent mRNA export from the nucleus to the cytoplasm.
   8582..8608    +  CDS            Rev (fragment): human immunodeficiency virus 1 (HIV-1) Rev protein; rev; enhances nuclear export of unspliced and incompletely spliced viral mRNAs
   8615..8638    +  promoter       SV40 promoter (fragment): SV40 early promoter
   8639..8710    +  promoter       SV40 promoter (fragment): SV40 enhancer and early promoter
   8734..8869    +  rep_origin     SV40 ori: SV40 origin of replication
   8915..9511    +  CDS            PuroR (fragment): puromycin N-acetyltransferase; pac from Streptomyces; confers resistance to puromycin
   9560..9677    +  misc_feature   cPPT/CTS: central polypurine tract and central termination sequence of HIV-1
   9742..9808    +  CDS            small t antigen (fragment): SV40 (simian virus 40) small t antigen
>Addgene plasmid #144672 | TFORF3196 | addgene full sequence | sequence record 350525 | Addgene NGS Result
GGCTCCGGTGCCCGTCAGTGGGCAGAGCGCACATCGCCCACAGTCCCCGAGAAGTTGGGGGGAGGGGTCG
GCAATTGAACCGGTGCCTAGAGAAGGTGGCGCGGGGTAAACTGGGAAAGTGATGTCGTGTACTGGCTCCG
CCTTTTTCCCGAGGGTGGGGGAGAACCGTATATAAGTGCAGTAGTCGCCGTGAACGTTCTTTTTCGCAAC
GGGTTTGCCGCCAGAACACAGGTAAGTGCCGTGTGTGGTTCCCGCGGGCCTGGCCTCTTTACGGGTTATG
GCCCTTGCGTGCCTTGAATTACTTCCACCTGGCTGCAGTACGTGATTCTTGATCCCGAGCTTCGGGTTGG
AAGTGGGTGGGAGAGTTCGAGGCCTTGCGCTTAAGGAGCCCCTTCGCCTCGTGCTTGAGTTGAGGCCTGG
CCTGGGCGCTGGGGCCGCCGCGTGCGAATCTGGTGGCACCTTCGCGCCTGTCTCGCTGCTTTCGATAAGT
CTCTAGCCATTTAAAATTTTTGATGACCTGCTGCGACGCTTTTTTTCTGGCAAGATAGTCTTGTAAATGC
GGGCCAAGATCTGCACACTGGTATTTCGGTTTTTGGGGCCGCGGGCGGCGACGGGGCCCGTGCGTCCCAG
CGCACATGTTCGGCGAGGCGGGGCCTGCGAGCGCGGCCACCGAGAATCGGACGGGGGTAGTCTCAAGCTG
GCCGGCCTGCTCTGGTGCCTGGCCTCGCGCCGCCGTGTATCGCCCCGCCCTGGGCGGCAAGGCTGGCCCG
GTCGGCACCAGTTGCGTGAGCGGAAAGATGGCCGCTTCCCGGCCCTGCTGCAGGGAGCTCAAAATGGAGG
ACGCGGCGCTCGGGAGAGCGGGCGGGTGAGTCACCCACACAAAGGAAAAGGGCCTTTCCGTCCTCAGCCG
TCGCTTCATGTGACTCCACGGAGTACCGGGCGCCGTCCAGGCACCTCGATTAGTTCTCGAGCTTTTGGAG
TACGTCGTCTTTAGGTTGGGGGGAGGGGTTTTATGCGATGGAGTTTCCCCACACTGAGTGGGTGGAGACT
GAAGTTAGGCCAGCTTGGCACTTGATGTAATTCTCCTTGGAATTTGCCCTTTTTGAGTTTGGATCTTGGT
TCATTCTCAAGCCTCAGACAGTGGTTCAAAGTTTTTTTCTTCCATTTCAGGTGTCGTGAGGCTAGCATCG
ATTGATCAACAAGTTTGTACAAAAAAGTTGGCACCATGCTCCTGGACGCCGGCCCCCAGTACCCAGCGAT
CGGCGTGACCACCTTTGGCGCGTCCCGCCACCACTCCGCGGGCGACGTGGCCGAACGAGACGTGGGCCTG
GGCATCAACCCGTTCGCCGACGGCATGGGCGCCTTCAAGCTCAACCCCAGTTCGCACGAGCTGGCTTCGG
CCGGCCAGACGGCCTTCACGTCGCAGGCGCCAGGCTACGCGGCTGCTGCGGCCCTGGGCCATCACCATCA
CCCGGGCCACGTCGGCTCCTATTCCAGCGCAGCCTTCAACTCCACGCGGGACTTTCTGTTCCGCAACCGG
GGTTTTGGCGACGCGGCGGCGGCAGCCAGCGCACAGCACAGCCTCTTTGCTGCATCGGCCGGGGGCTTCG
GGGGCCCACACGGCCACACGGACGCCGCGGGCCACCTCCTCTTCCCCGGGCTTCACGAGCAGGCTGCCGG
CCACGCGTCGCCTAACGTGGTCAACGGGCAGATGAGGCTCGGCTTCTCGGGGGACATGTACCCGCGACCG
GAGCAGTACGGCCAGGTGACCAGCCCGCGTTCGGAGCACTATGCTGCGCCGCAGCTGCACGGCTACGGGC
CCATGAACGTGAACATGGCCGCGCATCACGGCGCCGGCGCCTTCTTCCGCTACATGCGCCAACCCATCAA
GCAAGAGCTCATCTGCAAGTGGATCGAGCCCGAGCAGCTGGCCAACCCCAAAAAGTCGTGCAACAAAACT
TTCAGCACCATGCACGAGCTAGTTACGCACGTCACCGTGGAGCACGTAGGTGGCCCGGAGCAGAGTAATC
ACATCTGCTTCTGGGAGGAGTGTCCGCGCGAGGGCAAGCCCTTCAAAGCCAAATACAAACTGGTTAACCA
CATCCGCGTGCACACGGGCGAGAAGCCCTTTCCCTGCCCCTTCCCTGGCTGTGGCAAGGTCTTCGCGCGC
TCCGAGAATTTAAAGATCCACAAAAGGACGCACACAGGGGAGAAGCCCTTCAAGTGCGAGTTTGAGGGCT
GTGACCGGCGCTTCGCTAACAGCAGCGACCGCAAGAAGCACATGCACGTGCACACGAGCGACAAGCCCTA
TCTTTGCAAGATGTGCGACAAGTCCTACACGCATCCCAGTTCGCTGCGCAAACACATGAAGGTCCACGAA
TCCTCCTCGCAGGGCTCGCAGCCTTCGCCGGCCGCCAGCTCTGGCTACGAATCCTCCACGCCTCCCACCA
TCGTGTCTCCCTCCACAGACAACCCGACCACAAGCTCCTTATCGCCCTCCTCCTCCGCAGTCCACCACAC
AGCCGGCCACAGTGCGCTCTCTTCCAATTTTAACGAATGGTACGTTTTGCCAACTTTCTTGTACAAAGTG
GTTGATATCGGTAAGCCTATCCCTAACCCTCTCCTCGGTCTCGATTCTACGTAGTAATGAACTAGTCCGT
AACTTGAAAGTATTTCGATTTCTTGGCTTTATATATCTTGTGGAAAGGACGAGTTTGCAACCAATCCCCC
TATTGAACGCGTTAAGTCGACAATCAACCTCTGGATTACAAAATTTGTGAAAGATTGACTGGTATTCTTA
ACTATGTTGCTCCTTTTACGCTATGTGGATACGCTGCTTTAATGCCTTTGTATCATGCTATTGCTTCCCG
TATGGCTTTCATTTTCTCCTCCTTGTATAAATCCTGGTTGCTGTCTCTTTATGAGGAGTTGTGGCCCGTT
GTCAGGCAACGTGGCGTGGTGTGCACTGTGTTTGCTGACGCAACCCCCACTGGTTGGGGCATTGCCACCA
CCTGTCAGCTCCTTTCCGGGACTTTCGCTTTCCCCCTCCCTATTGCCACGGCGGAACTCATCGCCGCCTG
CCTTGCCCGCTGCTGGACAGGGGCTCGGCTGTTGGGCACTGACAATTCCGTGGTGTTGTCGGGGAAATCA
TCGTCCTTTCCTTGGCTGCTCGCCTGTGTTGCCACCTGGATTCTGCGCGGGACGTCCTTCTGCTACGTCC
CTTCGGCCCTCAATCCAGCGGACCTTCCTTCCCGCGGCCTGCTGCCGGCTCTGCGGCCTCTTCCGCGTCT
TCGCCTTCGCCCTCAGACGAGTCGGATCTCCCTTTGGGCCGCCTCCCCGCGTCGACTTTAAGACCAATGA
CTTACAAGGCAGCTGTAGATCTTAGCCACTTTTTAAAAGAAAAGGGGGGACTGGAAGGGCTAATTCACTC
CCAACGAAGACAAGATCTGCTTTTTGCTTGTACTGGGTCTCTCTGGTTAGACCAGATCTGAGCCTGGGAG
CTCTCTGGCTAACTAGGGAACCCACTGCTTAAGCCTCAATAAAGCTTGCCTTGAGTGCTTCAAGTAGTGT
GTGCCCGTCTGTTGTGTGACTCTGGTAACTAGAGATCCCTCAGACCCTTTTAGTCAGTGTGGAAAATCTC
TAGCAGTACGTATAGTAGTTCATGTCATCTTATTATTCAGTATTTATAACTTGCAAAGAAATGAATATCA
GAGAGTGAGAGGAACTTGTTTATTGCAGCTTATAATGGTTACAAATAAAGCAATAGCATCACAAATTTCA
CAAATAAAGCATTTTTTTCACTGCATTCTAGTTGTGGTTTGTCCAAACTCATCAATGTATCTTATCATGT
CTGGCTCTAGCTATCCCGCCCCTAACTCCGCCCATCCCGCCCCTAACTCCGCCCAGTTCCGCCCATTCTC
CGCCCCATGGCTGACTAATTTTTTTTATTTATGCAGAGGCCGAGGCCGCCTCGGCCTCTGAGCTATTCCA
GAAGTAGTGAGGAGGCTTTTTTGGAGGCCTAGGGACGTACCCAATTCGCCCTATAGTGAGTCGTATTACG
CGCGCTCACTGGCCGTCGTTTTACAACGTCGTGACTGGGAAAACCCTGGCGTTACCCAACTTAATCGCCT
TGCAGCACATCCCCCTTTCGCCAGCTGGCGTAATAGCGAAGAGGCCCGCACCGATCGCCCTTCCCAACAG
TTGCGCAGCCTGAATGGCGAATGGG
[124 nt withheld, positions 4226-4349]
C
[91 nt withheld, positions 4351-4441]
A
[49 nt withheld, positions 4443-4491]
CCTTTGACGTTGGAGTCCACGTTCTTT
[37 nt withheld, positions 4519-4555]
ACCCTATCTCGGTCTATTCTTTTGATTTATAAGGGATTTTGCCGATTTCGGCCTATTGGTTAAAAAATGA
GCTGATTTAACAAAAATTTAACGCGAATTTTAACAAAATATTAACGCTTACAATTTAGGTGGCACTTTTC
GGGGAAATGTGCGCGGAACCCCTATTTGTTTATTTTTCTAAATACATTCAAATATGTATCCGCTCATGAG
ACAATAACCCTGATAAATGCTTCAATAATATTGAAAAAGGAAGAGTATGAGTATTCAACATTTCCGTGTC
GCCCTTATTCCCTTTTTTGCGGCATTTTGCCTTCCTGTTTTTGCTCACCCAGAAACGCTGGTGAAAGTAA
AAGATGCTGAAGATCAGTTGGGTGCACGAGTGGGTTACATCGAACTGGATCTCAACAGCGGTAAGATCCT
TGAGAGTTTTCGCCCCGAAGAACGTTTTCCAATGATGAGCACTTTTAAAGTTCTGCTATGTGGCGCGGTA
TTATCCCGTATTGACGCCGGGCAAGAGCAACTCGGTCGCCGCATACACTATTCTCAGAATGACTTGGTTG
AGTACTCACCAGTCACAGAAAAGCATCTTACGGATGGCATGACAGTAAGAGAATTATGCAGTGCTGCCAT
AACCATGAGTGATAACACTGCGGCCAACTTACTTCTGACAACGATCGGAGGACCGAAGGAGCTAACCGCT
TTTTTGCACAACATGGGGGATCATGTAACTCGCCTTGATCGTTGGGAACCGGAGCTGAATGAAGCCATAC
CAAACGACGAGCGTGACACCACGATGCCTGTAGCAATGGCAACAACGTTGCGCAAACTATTAACTGGCGA
ACTACTTACTCTAGCTTCCCGGCAACAATTAATAGACTGGATGGAGGCGGATAAAGTTGCAGGACCACTT
CTGCGCTCGGCCCTTCCGGCTGGCTGGTTTATTGCTGATAAATCTGGAGCCGGTGAGCGTGGGTCTCGCG
GTATCATTGCAGCACTGGGGCCAGATGGTAAGCCCTCCCGTATCGTAGTTATCTACACGACGGGGAGTCA
GGCAACTATGGATGAACGAAATAGACAGATCGCTGAGATAGGTGCCTCACTGATTAAGCATTGGTAACTG
TCAGACCAAGTTTACTCATATATACTTTAGATTGATTTAAAACTTCATTTTTAATTTAAAAGGATCTAGG
TGAAGATCCTTTTTGATAATCTCATGACCAAAATCCCTTAACGTGAGTTTTCGTTCCACTGAGCGTCAGA
CCCCGTAGAAAAGATCAAAGGATCTTCTTGAGATCCTTTTTTTCTGCGCGTAATCTGCTGCTTGCAAACA
AAAAAACCACCGCTACCAGCGGTGGTTTGTTTGCCGGATCAAGAGCTACCAACTCTTTTTCCGAAGGTAA
CTGGCTTCAGCAGAGCGCAGATACCAAATACTGTTCTTCTAGTGTAGCCGTAGTTAGGCCACCACTTCAA
GAACTCTGTAGCACCGCCTACATACCTCGCTCTGCTAATCCTGTTACCAGTGGCTGCTGCCAGTGGCGAT
AAGTCGTGTCTTACCGGGTTGGACTCAAGACGATAGTTACCGGATAAGGCGCAGCGGTCGGGCTGAACGG
GGGGTTCGTGCACACAGCCCAGCTTGGAGCGAACGACCTACACCGAACTGAGATACCTACAGCGTGAGCT
ATGAGAAAGCGCCACGCTTCCCGAAGGGAGAAAGGCGGACAGGTATCCGGTAAGCGGCAGGGTCGGAACA
GGAGAGCGCACGAGGGAGCTTCCAGGGGGAAACGCCTGGTATCTTTATAGTCCTGTCGGGTTTCGCCACC
TCTGACTTGAGCGTCGATTTTTGTGATGCTCGTCAGGGGGGCGGAGCCTATGGAAAAACGCCAGCAACGC
GGCCTTTTTACGGTTCCTGGCCTTTTGCTGGCCTTTTGCTCACATGTTCTTTCCTGCGTTATCCCCTGAT
TCTGTGGATAACCGTATTACCGCCTTTGAGTGAGCTGATACCGCTCGCCGCAGCCGAACGACCGAGCGCA
GCGAGTCAGTGAGCGAGGAAGCGGAAGAGCGCCCAATACGCAAACCGCCTCTCCCCGCGCGTTGGCCGAT
TCATTAATGCAGCTGGCACGACAGGTTTCCCGACTGGAAAGCGGGCAGTGAGCGCAACGCAATTAATGTG
AGTTAGCTCACTCATTAGGCACCCCAGGCTTTACACTTTATGCTTCCGGCTCGTATGTTGTGTGGAATTG
TGAGCGGATAACAATTTCACACAGGAAACAGCTATGACCATGATTACGCCAAGCGCGCAATTAACCCTCA
CTAAAGGGAACAAAAGCTGGAGCTGCAAGCTTAATGTAGTCTTATGCAATACTCTTGTAGTCTTGCAACA
TGGTAACGATGAGTTAGCAACATGCCTTACAAGGAGAGAAAAAGCACCGTGCATGCCGATTGGTGGAAGT
AAGGTGGTACGATCGTGCCTTATTAGGAAGGCAACAGACGGGTCTGACATGGATTGGACGAACCACTGAA
TTGCCGCATTGCAGAGATATTGTATTTAAGTGCCTAGCTCGATACATAAACGGGTCTCTCTGGTTAGACC
AGATCTGAGCCTGGGAGCTCTCTGGCTAACTAGGGAACCCACTGCTTAAGCCTCAATAAAGCTTGCCTTG
AGTGCTTCAAGTAGTGTGTGCCCGTCTGTTGTGTGACTCTGGTAACTAGAGATCCCTCAGACCCTTTTAG
TCAGTGTGGAAAATCTCTAGCAGTGGCGCCCGAACAGGGACTTGAAAGCGAAAGGGAAACCAGAGGAGCT
CTCTCGACGCAGGACTCGGCTTGCTGAAGCGCGCACGGCAAGAGGCGAGGGGCGGCGACTGGTGAGTACG
CCAAAAATTTTGACTAGCGGAGGCTAGAAGGAGAGAGATGGGTGCGAGAGCGTCAGTATTAAGCGGGGGA
GAATTAGATCGCGATGGGAAAAAATTCGGTTAAGGCCAGGGGGAAAGAAAAAATATAAATTAAAACATAT
AGTATGGGCAAGCAGGGAGCTAGAACGATTCGCAGTTAATCCTGGCCTGTTAGAAACATCAGAAGGCTGT
AGACAAATACTGGGACAGCTACAACCATCCCTTCAGACAGGATCAGAAGAACTTAGATCATTATATAATA
CAGTAGCAACCCTCTATTGTGTGCATCAAAGGATAGAGATAAAAGACACCAAGGAAGCTTTAGACAAGAT
AGAGGAAGAGCAAAACAAAAGTAAGACCACCGCACAGCAAGCGGCCGCTGATCTTCAGACCTGGAGGAGG
AGATATGAGGGACAATTGGAGAAGTGAATTATATAAATATAAAGTAGTAAAAATTGAACCATTAGGAGTA
GCACCCACCAAGGCAAAGAGAAGAGTGGTGCAGAGAGAAAAAAGAGCAGTGGGAATAGGAGCTTTGTTCC
TTGGGTTCTTGGGAGCAGCAGGAAGCACTATGGGCGCAGCGTCAATGACGCTGACGGTACAGGCCAGACA
ATTATTGTCTGGTATAGTGCAGCAGCAGAACAATTTGCTGAGGGCTATTGAGGCGCAACAGCATCTGTTG
CAACTCACAGTCTGGGGCATCAAGCAGCTCCAGGCAAGAATCCTGGCTGTGGAAAGATACCTAAAGGATC
AACAGCTCCTGGGGATTTGGGGTTGCTCTGGAAAACTCATTTGCACCACTGCTGTGCCTTGGAATGCTAG
TTGGAGTAATAAATCTCTGGAACAGATTTGGAATCACACGACCTGGATGGAGTGGGACAGAGAAATTAAC
AATTACACAAGCTTAATACACTCCTTAATTGAAGAATCGCAAAACCAGCAAGAAAAGAATGAACAAGAAT
TATTGGAATTAGATAAATGGGCAAGTTTGTGGAATTGGTTTAACATAACAAATTGGCTGTGGTATATAAA
ATTATTCATAATGATAGTAGGAGGCTTGGTAGGTTTAAGAATAGTTTTTGCTGTACTTTCTATAGTGAAT
AGAGTTAGGCAGGGATATTCACCATTATCGTTTCAGACCCACCTCCCAACCCCGAGGGGACCCATGCATT
GCATCTCAATTAGTCAGCAACCAGGTGTGGAAAGTCCCCAGGCTCCCCAGCAGGCAGAAGTATGCAAAGC
ATGCGTCTCAATTAGTCAGCAACCATAGTCCCGCCCCTAACTCCGCCCATCCCGCCCCTAACTCCGCCCA
GTTCCGCCCATTCTCCGCCCCATGGCTGACTAATTTTTTTTATTTATGCAGAGGCCGAGGCCGCCTCGGC
CTCTGAGCTATTCCAGAAGTAGTGAGGAGGCTTTTTTGGAGGCCTAGGCTTTTGCAAAAAGCTTTCTAGA
GGTACCACCGGAGCTTACCATGACCGAGTACAAGCCCACGGTGCGCCTCGCCACCCGCGACGACGTCCCC
AGGGCCGTACGCACCCTCGCCGCCGCGTTCGCCGACTACCCCGCCACGCGCCACACCGTCGATCCGGACC
GCCACATCGAGCGGGTCACCGAGCTGCAAGAACTCTTCCTCACGCGCGTCGGGCTCGACATCGGCAAGGT
GTGGGTCGCGGACGACGGCGCCGCCGTGGCGGTCTGGACCACGCCGGAGAGCGTCGAAGCGGGGGCGGTG
TTCGCCGAGATCGGCCCGCGCATGGCCGAGTTGAGCGGTTCCCGGCTGGCCGCGCAGCAACAGATGGAAG
GCCTCCTGGCGCCGCACCGGCCCAAGGAGCCCGCGTGGTTCCTGGCCACCGTCGGCGTCTCGCCCGACCA
CCAGGGCAAGGGTCTGGGCAGCGCCGTCGTGCTCCCCGGAGTGGAGGCGGCCGAGCGCGCCGGGGTGCCC
GCCTTCCTGGAGACCTCCGCGCCCCGCAACCTCCCCTTCTACGAGCGGCTCGGCTTCACCGTCACCGCCG
ACGTCGAGGTGCCCGAAGGACCGCGCACCTGGTGCATGACCCGCAAGCCCGGTGCCAGTTAACGAATTCT
AGATCTTGAGACAAATGGCAGTATTCATCCACAATTTTAAAAGAAAAGGGGGGATTGGGGGGTACAGTGC
AGGGGAAAGAATAGTAGACATAATAGCAACAGACATACAAACTAAAGAATTACAAAAACAAATTACAAAA
ATTCAAAATTTTCGGGTTTATTACAGGGACAGCAGAGATCCACTTTGGCGCCGGCTCGAGGCCTGCAGGT
GCAAAGATGGATAAAGTTTTAAACAGAGAGGAATCTTTGCAGCTAATGGACCTTCTAGGTCTTGAAAGGA
GTGGGAATT
