>Addgene plasmid #144672 | TFORF3196 | depositor partial sequence | sequence record 286131 | Insert
ATCGATTGATCAACAAGTTTGTACAAAAAAGTTGGCACCATGCTCCTGGACGCCGGCCCCCAGTACCCAG
CGATCGGCGTGACCACCTTTGGCGCGTCCCGCCACCACTCCGCGGGCGACGTGGCCGAACGAGACGTGGG
CCTGGGCATCAACCCGTTCGCCGACGGCATGGGCGCCTTCAAGCTCAACCCCAGTTCGCACGAGCTGGCT
TCGGCCGGCCAGACGGCCTTCACGTCGCAGGCGCCAGGCTACGCGGCTGCTGCGGCCCTGGGCCATCACC
ATCACCCGGGCCACGTCGGCTCCTATTCCAGCGCAGCCTTCAACTCCACGCGGGACTTTCTGTTCCGCAA
CCGGGGTTTTGGCGACGCGGCGGCGGCAGCCAGCGCACAGCACAGCCTCTTTGCTGCATCGGCCGGGGGC
TTCGGGGGCCCACACGGCCACACGGACGCCGCGGGCCACCTCCTCTTCCCCGGGCTTCACGAGCAGGCTG
CCGGCCACGCGTCGCCTAACGTGGTCAACGGGCAGATGAGGCTCGGCTTCTCGGGGGACATGTACCCGCG
ACCGGAGCAGTACGGCCAGGTGACCAGCCCGCGTTCGGAGCACTATGCTGCGCCGCAGCTGCACGGCTAC
GGGCCCATGAACGTGAACATGGCCGCGCATCACGGCGCCGGCGCCTTCTTCCGCTACATGCGCCAACCCA
TCAAGCAAGAGCTCATCTGCAAGTGGATCGAGCCCGAGCAGCTGGCCAACCCCAAAAAGTCGTGCAACAA
AACTTTCAGCACCATGCACGAGCTAGTTACGCACGTCACCGTGGAGCACGTAGGTGGCCCGGAGCAGAGT
AATCACATCTGCTTCTGGGAGGAGTGTCCGCGCGAGGGCAAGCCCTTCAAAGCCAAATACAAACTGGTTA
ACCACATCCGCGTGCACACGGGCGAGAAGCCCTTTCCCTGCCCCTTCCCTGGCTGTGGCAAGGTCTTCGC
GCGCTCCGAGAATTTAAAGATCCACAAAAGGACGCACACAGGGGAGAAGCCCTTCAAGTGCGAGTTTGAG
GGCTGTGACCGGCGCTTCGCTAACAGCAGCGACCGCAAGAAGCACATGCACGTGCACACGAGCGACAAGC
CCTATCTTTGCAAGATGTGCGACAAGTCCTACACGCATCCCAGTTCGCTGCGCAAACACATGAAGGTCCA
CGAATCCTCCTCGCAGGGCTCGCAGCCTTCGCCGGCCGCCAGCTCTGGCTACGAATCCTCCACGCCTCCC
ACCATCGTGTCTCCCTCCACAGACAACCCGACCACAAGCTCCTTATCGCCCTCCTCCTCCGCAGTCCACC
ACACAGCCGGCCACAGTGCGCTCTCTTCCAATTTTAACGAATGGTACGTTTTGCCAACTTTCTTGTACAA
AGTGGTTGATATCGGTAAGCCTATCCCTAACCCTCTCCTCGGTCTCGATTCTACGTAGTAATGAACTAGT
CCGTAACTTGAAAGTATTTCGATTTCTTGGCTTTATATATCTTGTGGAAAGGACGAGTTTGCAACCAATC
CCCCTATTGA
