>Addgene plasmid #144672 | TFORF3196 | depositor partial sequence | sequence record 286132 | Barcode
GTTTGCAACCAATCCCCCTATTGA
